Addgene plasmid #213004: pBOBI N-FLAG HIPK2
Purpose: expresses mouse HIPK2
Depositing lab: Sheng-cai Lin. Depositing organization: Xiamen University. Publication: Low glucose metabolite 3-phosphoglycerate switches PHGDH from serine synthesis to p53 activation to control cell fate. Wu YQ, Zhang CS, Xiong J, Cai DQ, Wang CZ, Wang Y, Liu YH, Wang Y, Li Y, Wu J, Wu J, Lan B, Wang X, Chen S, Cao X, Wei X, Hu HH, Guo H, Yu Y, Ghafoor A, Xie C, Wu Y, Xu Z, Zhang C, Zhu M, Huang X, Sun X, Lin SY, Piao HL, Zhou J, Lin SC. Cell Res. 2023 Nov;33(11):835-850. doi: 10.1038/s41422-023-00874-4. Epub 2023 Sep 19. PubMed 37726403.
Backbone
  Vector backbone: pBOBI
  Vector type: Mammalian Expression
Growth in bacteria
  Bacterial resistance: Ampicillin, 100 μg/mL
  Growth temperature: 37°C
  Growth strain: DH5alpha
  Copy number: High Copy
Gene/Insert
  Gene/Insert name: HIPK2
  Species: M. musculus (mouse)
  Insert size (bp): 3567
  Entrez Gene: Hipk2 (a.k.a. 1110014O20Rik, B230339E18Rik, Stank)
  Promoter: cmv
  Tag / fusion protein: FLAG (N terminal on insert)
  Cloning method: Ligation Independent Cloning
  Sequencing primers: 5′ PLNCX-F; 3′ TACTCACCCCAACAGCTGGC
Terms and licenses: Academic/Nonprofit Terms; Industry Terms: Not Available to Industry
How to cite: pBOBI N-FLAG HIPK2 was a gift from Sheng-cai Lin (Addgene plasmid # 213004 ; http://n2t.net/addgene:213004 ; RRID:Addgene_213004)
