[The description below was written by a language model from this plasmid's Addgene catalogue record and pLannotate feature annotations shown in this document.]
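Description:
pBOBI N-FLAG HIPK2 is a 12.4 kb mammalian expression plasmid built on the pBOBI backbone. The catalogue lists it simply as a mammalian expression vector, but the annotated features show it has the architecture of an HIV-1-derived lentiviral transfer vector. A CMV enhancer/promoter sits directly upstream of a truncated 5' LTR, an arrangement that typically drives Tat-independent transcription of the viral genomic RNA. It is followed by the Ψ packaging signal with a gag fragment, the Rev response element for nuclear export of unspliced RNA, and the cPPT/CTS element that aids nuclear import of the reverse-transcribed genome. LTR sequences and a bGH polyadenylation signal close the viral unit at the 3' end. In bacteria the plasmid is maintained at high copy through a ColE1/pUC-type origin and selected with ampicillin (AmpR). An f1 origin is also present, as is a bleomycin/Zeocin resistance cassette under tandem SV40 and EM7 promoters, which lies outside the LTR-flanked region.

The payload is the 3,567 bp mouse Hipk2 coding sequence, expressed from an internal CMV enhancer/promoter and carrying an N-terminal FLAG tag according to the catalogue entry; the tag itself is not separately annotated in the feature table. Downstream of the open reading frame are a chimeric intron and a WPRE, the latter commonly included to improve transcript stability and expression. HIPK2 is a serine/threonine kinase that phosphorylates p53 and other transcriptional regulators and promotes p53-dependent growth arrest and apoptosis. The construct therefore allows expression of epitope-tagged HIPK2 in mammalian cells, by transfection or potentially by lentiviral transduction, for detection or immunoprecipitation via FLAG. The associated publication concerns p53 activation under low glucose.
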