Features (pLannotate 1.2.2; 33 found; start..end, strand, type, name):
    188..387     +  promoter       CMV promoter: human cytomegalovirus (CMV) immediate early promoter
    405..585     +  LTR            5' LTR (truncated): truncated 5' long terminal repeat (LTR) from HIV-1
    632..757     +  misc_feature   HIV-1 Ψ: packaging signal of human immunodeficiency virus type 1
    741..1104    +  CDS            HIV-1 gag (fragment): gag protein from human immunodeficiency virus 1; gag
   1250..1483    +  misc_feature   RRE: The Rev response element (RRE) of HIV-1 allows for Rev-dependent mRNA export from the nucleus to the cytoplasm.
   1860..1960    +  CDS            Rev (fragment): human immunodeficiency virus 1 (HIV-1) Rev protein; rev; enhances nuclear export of unspliced and incompletely spliced viral mRNAs
   1964..2080    +  misc_feature   cPPT/CTS: central polypurine tract and central termination sequence of HIV-1
   2103..2406    +  enhancer       CMV enhancer: human cytomegalovirus immediate early enhancer
   2407..2610    +  promoter       CMV promoter: human cytomegalovirus (CMV) immediate early promoter
   2750..6316    +  CDS            Hipk2: HIPK2_MOUSE - Also known as Nbak1, Stank. Experimental evidence at protein level: Swiss-Prot protein existence level 1. Serine/threonine-protein kinase involved in transcription regulation, p53/TP53-mediated cellular apoptosis and regulation of the cell cycle. Acts as a corepressor of several transcription factors, including SMAD1 and POU4F1/Brn3a and probably NK homeodomain transcription factors. Phosphorylates PDX1, ATF1, PML, p53/TP53, CREB1, CTBP1, CBX4, RUNX1, EP300, CTNNB1, HMGA1 and ZBTB4. Inhibits cell growth and promotes apoptosis through the activation of p53/TP53 both at the transcr
   6403..6632    +  intron         chimeric intron: chimera between introns from adenovirus and immunoglobulin heavy chain genes
   6696..6806    +  CDS            nef (fragment): NEF_HV1Z2 - Experimental evidence at protein level: Swiss-Prot protein existence level 1. Extracellular Nef protein targets CD4(+) T-lymphocytes for apoptosis by interacting with CXCR4 surface receptors. From Human immunodeficiency virus type 1 group M subtype D (isolate Z2/CDC-Z34) (HIV-1).
   6809..7397    +  misc_feature   WPRE: woodchuck hepatitis virus posttranscriptional regulatory element
   7414..7482    +  CDS            nef (fragment): NEF_HV1Z2 - Experimental evidence at protein level: Swiss-Prot protein existence level 1. Extracellular Nef protein targets CD4(+) T-lymphocytes for apoptosis by interacting with CXCR4 surface receptors. From Human immunodeficiency virus type 1 group M subtype D (isolate Z2/CDC-Z34) (HIV-1).
   7484..7796    +  LTR            5' LTR (fragment): 5' long terminal repeat (LTR) from HIV-1
   7804..7984    +  LTR            5' LTR (truncated): truncated 5' long terminal repeat (LTR) from HIV-1
   8016..8240    +  polyA_signal   bGH poly(A) signal: bovine growth hormone polyadenylation signal
   8244..8265    +  promoter       SV40 promoter (fragment): SV40 enhancer and early promoter
   8286..8714    +  rep_origin     f1 ori (sequence partly withheld): f1 bacteriophage origin of replication; arrow indicates direction of (+) strand synthesis
   8728..9057    +  promoter       SV40 promoter: SV40 enhancer and early promoter
   9105..9152    +  promoter       EM7 promoter: synthetic bacterial promoter&nbsp
   9171..9545    +  CDS            BleoR: antibiotic-binding protein; Sh ble from Streptoalloteichus hindustanus; confers resistance to bleomycin, phleomycin, and Zeocin™
   9555..9680    +  CDS            ble (fragment): BLE_KLEPN - Experimental evidence at protein level: Swiss-Prot protein existence level 1. Binding protein with a strong affinity to the bleomycin family of antibiotics. Binds to CL990; an antimitotic-antibiotic compound. From Klebsiella pneumoniae.
   9675..9796    +  polyA_signal   SV40 poly(A) signal: SV40 polyadenylation signal
   9867..9889    -  protein_bind   lac operator (fragment): The lac repressor binds to the lac operator to inhibit transcription in E. coli. This inhibition can be relieved by adding lactose or isopropyl-β-D-thiogalactopyranoside (IPTG). lac repressor encoded by lacI
   9893..9923    -  promoter       lac promoter: promoter for the E. coli lac operon
   9938..9959    -  protein_bind   CAP binding site: CAP binding activates transcription in the presence of cAMP. E. coli catabolite activator protein
   9972..10064   -  CDS            lacI (fragment): lac repressor; lacI; The lac repressor binds to the lac operator to inhibit transcription in E. coli. This inhibition can be relieved by adding lactose or isopropyl-β-D-thiogalactopyranoside (IPTG).
  10247..10835   -  rep_origin     ori: high-copy-number ColE1/pMB1/pBR322/pUC origin of replication
  11006..11866   -  CDS            AmpR: β-lactamase; bla; confers resistance to ampicillin, carbenicillin, and related antibiotics
  11867..11971   -  promoter       AmpR promoter: bla
  12030..12082   -  misc_feature   bom (fragment): basis of mobility region from pBR322
  12237..187     +  enhancer       CMV enhancer (across the origin): human cytomegalovirus immediate early enhancer
>Addgene plasmid #213004 | pBOBI N-FLAG HIPK2 | addgene full sequence | sequence record 424319 | Addgene NGS Result
TCAATGGGTGGAGTATTTACGGTAAACTGCCCACTTGGCAGTACATCAAGTGTATCATATGCCAAGTACG
CCCCCTATTGACGTCAATGACGGTAAATGGCCCGCCTGGCATTATGCCCAGTACATGACCTTATGGGACT
TTCCTACTTGGCAGTACATCTACGTATTAGTCATCGCTATTACCATGGTGATGCGGTTTTGGCAGTACAT
CAATGGGCGTGGATAGCGGTTTGACTCACGGGGATTTCCAAGTCTCCACCCCATTGACGTCAATGGGAGT
TTGTTTTGGCACCAAAATCAACGGGACTTTCCAAAATGTCGTAACAACTCCGCCCCATTGACGCAAATGG
GCGGTAGGCGTGTACGGTGGGAGGTCTATATAAGCAGCGCGTTTTGCCTGTACTGGGTCTCTCTGGTTAG
ACCAGATCTGAGCCTGGGAGCTCTCTGGCTAACTAGGGAACCCACTGCTTAAGCCTCAATAAAGCTTGCC
TTGAGTGCTTCAAGTAGTGTGTGCCCGTCTGTTGTGTGACTCTGGTAACTAGAGATCCCTCAGACCCTTT
TAGTCAGTGTGGAAAATCTCTAGCAGTGGCGCCCGAACAGGGACTTGAAAGCGAAAGGGAAACCAGAGGA
GCTCTCTCGACGCAGGACTCGGCTTGCTGAAGCGCGCACGGCAAGAGGCGAGGGGCGGCGACTGGTGAGT
ACGCCAAAAATTTTGACTAGCGGAGGCTAGAAGGAGAGAGATGGGTGCGAGAGCGTCAGTATTAAGCGGG
GGAGAATTAGATCGCGATGGGAAAAAATTCGGTTAAGGCCAGGGGGAAAGAAAAAATATAAATTAAAACA
TATAGTATGGGCAAGCAGGGAGCTAGAACGATTCGCAGTTAATCCTGGCCTGTTAGAAACATCAGAAGGC
TGTAGACAAATACTGGGACAGCTACAACCATCCCTTCAGACAGGATCAGAAGAACTTAGATCATTATATA
ATACAGTAGCAACCCTCTATTGTGTGCATCAAAGGATAGAGATAAAAGACACCAAGGAAGCTTTAGACAA
GATAGAGGAAGAGCAAAACAAAAGTAAGACCACCGCACAGCAAGCGGCCGCTGATCTTCAGACCTGGAGG
AGGAGATATGAGGGACAATTGGAGAAGTGAATTATATAAATATAAAGTAGTAAAAATTGAACCATTAGGA
GTAGCACCCACCAAGGCAAAGAGAAGAGTGGTGCAGAGAGAAAAAAGAGCAGTGGGAATAGGAGCTTTGT
TCCTTGGGTTCTTGGGAGCAGCAGGAAGCACTATGGGCGCAGCGTCAATGACGCTGACGGTACAGGCCAG
ACAATTATTGTCTGGTATAGTGCAGCAGCAGAACAATTTGCTGAGGGCTATTGAGGCGCAACAGCATCTG
TTGCAACTCACAGTCTGGGGCATCAAGCAGCTCCAGGCAAGAATCCTGGCTGTGGAAAGATACCTAAAGG
ATCAACAGCTCCTGGGGATTTGGGGTTGCTCTGGAAAACTCATTTGCACCACTGCTGTGCCTTGGAATGC
TAGTTGGAGTAATAAATCTCTGGAACAGATTTGGAATCACACGACCTGGATGGAGTGGGACAGAGAAATT
AACAATTACACAAGCTTAATACACTCCTTAATTGAAGAATCGCAAAACCAGCAAGAAAAGAATGAACAAG
AATTATTGGAATTAGATAAATGGGCAAGTTTGTGGAATTGGTTTAACATAACAAATTGGCTGTGGTATAT
AAAATTATTCATAATGATAGTAGGAGGCTTGGTAGGTTTAAGAATAGTTTTTGCTGTACTTTCTATAGTG
AATAGAGTTAGGCAGGGATATTCACCATTATCGTTTCAGACCCACCTCCCAACCCCGAGGGGACCCGACA
GGCCCGAAGGAATAGAAGAAGAAGGTGGAGAGAGAGACAGAGACAGATCCATTCGATTAGTGAACGGATC
AACTTTTAAAAGAAAAGGGGGGATTGGGGGGTACAGTGCAGGGGAAAGAATAGTAGACATAATAGCAACA
GACATACAAACTAAAGAATTACAAAAACAAATTACAAAATTCAAAATTTTATCGATAAGCTTGGGAGTTC
CGCGTTACATAACTTACGGTAAATGGCCCGCCTGGCTGACCGCCCAACGACCCCCGCCCATTGACGTCAA
TAATGACGTATGTTCCCATAGTAACGCCAATAGGGACTTTCCATTGACGTCAATGGGTGGAGTATTTACG
GTAAACTGCCCACTTGGCAGTACATCAAGTGTATCATATGCCAAGTACGCCCCCTATTGACGTCAATGAC
GGTAAATGGCCCGCCTGGCATTATGCCCAGTACATGACCTTATGGGACTTTCCTACTTGGCAGTACATCT
ACGTATTAGTCATCGCTATTACCATGGTGATGCGGTTTTGGCAGTACATCAATGGGCGTGGATAGCGGTT
TGACTCACGGGGATTTCCAAGTCTCCACCCCATTGACGTCAATGGGAGTTTGTTTTGGCACCAAAATCAA
CGGGACTTTCCAAAATGTCGTAACAACTCCGCCCCATTGACGCAAATGGGCGGTAGGCGTGTACGGTGGG
AGGTCTATATAAGCAGAGCTCGTTTAGTGAACCGTCAGATCGCCTGGAGACGCCATCCACGCTGTTTTGA
CCTCCATAGAAGACACCGACTGAGCTCCTAAGGTTAACGCCACCATGGACTACAAAGACGATGACGACAA
GTCTAGAGAATTCGGATCCATGGCCTCACATGTGCAAGTTTTCTCCCCTCACACCCTTCAATCAAGTGCC
TTCTGTAGTGTGAAGAAACTAAAAGTAGAGCCAAGTTCCAACTGGGACATGACTGGGTACGGCTCCCACA
GCAAAGTGTACAGCCAGAGCAAGAACATACCACCTTCTCAGCCAGCCTCCACAACCGTCAGCACCTCCTT
GCCAATCCCCAACCCAAGCCTACCTTACGAGCAGACCATCATCTTCCCAGGAAGTACTGGACACATAGTT
GTAACATCAGCAAGTAGCACTTCTGTCACCGGGCAAGTCCTCGGTGGACCACATAACCTAATGCGTCGAA
GCACTGTGAGCCTCCTTGACACCTACCAAAAATGTGGACTCAAGCGCAAGAGTGAGGAGATTGAGAACAC
AAGCAGCGTGCAGATCATTGAAGAGCATCCACCCATGATTCAGAATAATGCCAGCGGGGCCACTGTAGCC
ACTGCCACCACATCCACTGCCACCTCCAAAAACAGTGGCTCCAACAGTGAAGGGGACTATCAGCTGGTGC
AGCATGAAGTACTGTGCTCCATGACCAACACCTATGAGGTTTTAGAGTTCTTGGGGCGAGGGACATTTGG
GCAAGTGGTCAAGTGCTGGAAACGGGGCACCAATGAAATTGTGGCCATTAAGATCCTCAAGAACCACCCC
TCCTATGCCCGGCAAGGCCAGATTGAAGTGAGCATCTTGGCCCGGCTGAGCACGGAGAGCGCTGATGACT
ACAATTTTGTGCGGGCCTATGAGTGCTTCCAGCACAAGAACCACACGTGCTTAGTCTTTGAGATGTTGGA
GCAGAACCTTTATGACTTTCTGAAACAGAACAAGTTTAGTCCCTTGCCCCTCAAGTATATTCGCCCAGTC
CTCCAGCAGGTAGCCACAGCCCTGATGAAACTCAAAAGCCTGGGTCTTATCCATGCTGACCTCAAACCAG
AAAACATCATGCTGGTGGATCCATCCAGACAACCGTACCGAGTGAAGGTCATTGACTTTGGTTCAGCTAG
TCATGTGTCCAAAGCTGTCTGCTCTACGTACTTGCAATCCAGATACTACCGGGCCCCTGAGATCATCCTT
GGTTTGCCATTCTGTGAGGCAATTGACATGTGGTCCCTTGGTTGTGTCATTGCTGAACTGTTCCTGGGCT
GGCCATTATACCCAGGTGCTTCTGAGTATGATCAGATTCGGTATATTTCACAAACACAGGGTTTACCAGC
TGAATATTTATTAAGTGCAGGGACAAAGACAACTAGGTTTTTCAACCGTGACACAGACTCACCGTATCCT
TTGTGGAGGCTAAAGACACCAGATGACCATGAAGCAGAGACGGGAATTAAGTCAAAGGAAGCAAGAAAGT
ACATTTTCAACTGTTTGGATGATATGGCCCAGGTGAACATGACAACAGATTTGGAAGGGAGTGACATGTT
AGTAGAGAAGGCAGACCGACGGGAGTTCATTGACCTGTTAAAGAAGATGCTGACCATCGATGCTGATAAG
AGAGTCACTCCCATTGAAACTCTGAACCACCCCTTTGTCACCATGACACACCTGCTTGACTTCCCCCATA
GTGCCCATGTCAAATCTTGTTTCCAAAACATGGAGATTTGCAAGCGCCGGGTGAATATGTATGACACAGT
GAACCAGAGCAAAACACCTTTCATCACTCACGTGGCCCCCAGCACATCCACCAACTTGACCATGACCTTT
AACAACCAGCTGACCACTGTCCACAACCAGGCTCCCACCACCTCCAGTGCCACTCTTTCCTTAGCCAATC
CCGAAGTCTCCATACTAAACTACCAATCTGCACTCTACCAGCCCTCAGCGGCATCCATGGCCGCGGTGGC
CCCGCGGAGCATGCCCCTGCAGACGGGAACAGCCCAAATTTGTGCCCGACCTGATCCCTTCCAGCAAGCT
CTCATCGTGTGTCCCCCTGGCTTCCAAGGCCTGCAGGCCTCTCCCTCCAAGCACGCTGGCTACTCAGTGC
GGATGGAAAATGCTGTCCCCATCGTCACCCAGGCGCCAGGAGCTCAGCCTCTTCAGATCCAACCAGGCCT
GCTTGCTCAGCAGGCCTGGCCAGGTGGGGCCCAACAGATCCTACTTCCTCCAGCATGGCAGCAGCTGACT
GGCGTGGCCACCCACACATCTGTACAGCATGCAGCTGTGATTCCTGAGACCATGGCAGGCACTCAGCAAC
TGGCTGACTGGAGGAACACGCATGCTCATGGAAGTCATTACAATCCCATCATGCAGCAGCCTGCACTCTT
GACTGGTCATGTGACCCTTCCAGCTGCCCAGCCCTTAAATGTGGGTGTAGCCCATGTGATGAGGCAACAA
CCAACCAGCACCACCTCCTCCAGGAAGAGTAAGCAGCACCAGTCATCTGTGAGAAATGTCTCCACCTGTG
AGGTGACCTCTTCACAGGCTATCAGCTCCCCTCAGCGATCCAAGCGTGTCAAGGAGAACACTCCCCCACG
GTGCGCCATGGTACACAGCAGCCCAGCTTGCAGCACCTCAGTCACCTGTGGGTGGGGCGACGTGGCCTCC
AGCACCACCCGGGAGCGACAGCGGCAGACGATTGTCATCCCCGACACCCCGAGCCCCACAGTCAGTGTCA
TCACCATCAGCAGTGACACCGATGAAGAAGAGGAGCAGAAGCACGCCCCCACCAGCACAGTCTCCAAGCA
AAGAAAAAATGTCATCAGCTGTGTCACCGTCCACGACTCTCCCTACTCTGACTCCTCCAGCAACACCAGC
CCCTACTCGGTGCAGCAGCGCACAGGGCACAACGGCACCAACACCTTGGACACCAAGGGGGGCCTAGAGA
ATCACTGCACTGGCAACCCCCGCACCATCATCGTACCCCCACTGAAGACCCAGGCCAGTGAAGTGTTGGT
AGAATGTGACAGCCTAGGGCCAGCGATCAGTGCCAGTCACCATTCGTCCTCCTTCAAGTCCAAGTCCTCC
AGCACCGTGACCTCCACCAGTGGACACTCTTCAGGGAGCTCTTCAGGAGCCATCGCCTACCGTCAGCAGC
GGCCAGGCCCCCACTTCCAGCAGCAGCAGCCCCTCAATCTCAGCCAGGCCCAGCAGCACATGGCTGCGGA
CCGCACCGGGAGTCACCGTCGACAGCAGGCCTACATCACTCCGACCATGGCGCAAGCTCCGTACACCTTC
CCGCACAACAGCCCCAGCCATGGCACTGTTCACCCCCACCTGGCTGCGGCTGCCCACCTCCCCACCCAGC
CTCACCTCTACACCTATACAGCGCCCACAGCCCTAGGCTCCACCGGCACTGTAGCCCACCTGGTGGCATC
CCAAGGCTCAGCACGCCACACCGTGCAGCACACTGCCTATCCGGCCAGCATCGTCCACCAGGTCCCTGTG
AGCATGGGGCCCCGGGTCCTGCCCTCGCCCACCATCCACCCCAGTCAGTATCCAGCCCAGTTTGCCCACC
AGACCTATATCAGCGCCTCGCCAGCCTCCACCGTCTACACTGGATACCCACTGAGTCCTGCCAAGGTCAA
CCAATACCCTTACATACTCGAGCCATGGAAGCTTGATATCTAACTGACTGAACCGGTGGTACCGAGGAAT
TAATTCGCTGTCTGCGAGGGCCAGCTGTTGGGGTGAGTACTCCCTCTCAAAAGCGGGCATGACTTCTGCG
CTAAGATTGTCAGTTTCCAAAAACGAGGAGGATTTGATATTCACCTGGCCCGCGGTGATGCCTTTGAGGG
TGGCCGCGTCCATCTGGTCAGAAAAGACAATCTTTTTGTTGTCAAGCTTGAGGTGTGGCAGGCTTGAGAT
CTGGCCATACACTTGAGTGACAATGACATCCACTTTGCCTTTCTCTCCACAGGTGTCCACTCCCAGGTCC
AACTGCAGGTCGAGCATGCATCTAGGGCGGCCAATTCCGCCGATCCTGGAAAAACATGGAGCAATCACAA
GTAGCAATACAGCAGCTACCAATGCTGATTGTGCCTGGCTAGAAGCACAAGAGGAGGAGGAGGTGGGTTT
TCCAGTCACACCTCAGACAATCAACCTCTGGATTACAAAATTTGTGAAAGATTGACTGGTATTCTTAACT
ATGTTGCTCCTTTTACGCTATGTGGATACGCTGCTTTAATGCCTTTGTATCATGCTATTGCTTCCCGTAT
GGCTTTCATTTTCTCCTCCTTGTATAAATCCTGGTTGCTGTCTCTTTATGAGGAGTTGTGGCCCGTTGTC
AGGCAACGTGGCGTGGTGTGCACTGTGTTTGCTGACGCAACCCCCACTGGTTGGGGCATTGCCACCACCT
GTCAGCTCCTTTCCGGGACTTTCGCTTTCCCCCTCCCTATTGCCACGGCGGAACTCATCGCCGCCTGCCT
TGCCCGCTGCTGGACAGGGGCTCGGCTGTTGGGCACTGACAATTCCGTGGTGTTGTCGGGGAAGCTGACG
TCCTTTCCATGGCTGCTCGCCTGTGTTGCCACCTGGATTCTGCGCGGGACGTCCTTCTGCTACGTCCCTT
CGGCCCTCAATCCAGCGGACCTTCCTTCCCGCGGCCTGCTGCCGGCTCTGCGGCCTCTTCCGCGTCTTCG
CCTTCGCCCTCAGACGAGTCGGATCTCCCTTTGGGCCGCCTCCCCGCCTGGAATTCGAGCTCGGTACCTT
TAAGACCAATGACTTACAAGGCAGCTGTAGATCTTAGCCACTTTTTAAAAGAAAAGGGGGGACTGGAAGG
GCTAATTCACTCCCAACGAAGACAAGATATCCTTGATCTGTGGATCTACCACACACAAGGCTACTTCCCT
GATTGGCAGAACTACACACCAGGGCCAGGGATCAGATATCCACTGACCTTTGGATGGTGCTACAAGCTAG
TACCAGTTGAGCAAGAGAAGGTAGAAGAAGCCAATGAAGGAGAGAACACCCGCTTGTTACACCCTGTGAG
CCTGCATGGGATGGATGACCCGGAGAGAGAAGTATTAGAGTGGAGGTTTGACAGCCGCCTAGCATTTCAT
CACATGGCCCGAGAGCTGCATCCGGACTGTACTGGGTCTCTCTGGTTAGACCAGATCTGAGCCTGGGAGC
TCTCTGGCTAACTAGGGAACCCACTGCTTAAGCCTCAATAAAGCTTGCCTTGAGTGCTTCAAGTAGTGTG
TGCCCGTCTGTTGTGTGACTCTGGTAACTAGAGATCCCTCAGACCCTTTTAGTCAGTGTGGAAAATCTCT
AGCAGGGCCGCTTTAAACCCGCTGATCAGCCTCGACTGTGCCTTCTAGTTGCCAGCCATCTGTTGTTTGC
CCCTCCCCCGTGCCTTCCTTGACCCTGGAAGGTGCCACTCCCACTGTCCTTTCCTAATAAAATGAGGAAA
TTGCATCGCATTGTCTGAGTAGGTGTCATTCTATTCTGGGGGGTGGGGTGGGGCAGGACAGCAAGGGGGA
GGATTGGGAAGACAATAGCAGGCATGCTGGGGATGCGGTGGGCTCTATGGCTTCTGAGGCGGAAAGAACC
AGCTGGGGCTCTAGGGGGTATCCCC
[124 nt withheld, positions 8286-8409]
C
[91 nt withheld, positions 8411-8501]
A
[49 nt withheld, positions 8503-8551]
CCTTTGACGTTGGAGTCCACGTTCTTT
[37 nt withheld, positions 8579-8615]
ACCCTATCTCGGTCTATTCTTTTGATTTATAAGGGATTTTGCCGATTTCGGCCTATTGGTTAAAAAATGA
GCTGATTTAACAAAAATTTAACGCGAATTAATTCTGTGGAATGTGTGTCAGTTAGGGTGTGGAAAGTCCC
CAGGCTCCCCAGCAGGCAGAAGTATGCAAAGCATGCATCTCAATTAGTCAGCAACCAGGTGTGGAAAGTC
CCCAGGCTCCCCAGCAGGCAGAAGTATGCAAAGCATGCATCTCAATTAGTCAGCAACCATAGTCCCGCCC
CTAACTCCGCCCATCCCGCCCCTAACTCCGCCCAGTTCCGCCCATTCTCCGCCCCATGGCTGACTAATTT
TTTTTATTTATGCAGAGGCCGAGGCCGCCTCTGCCTCTGAGCTATTCCAGAAGTAGTGAGGAGGCTTTTT
TGGAGGCCTAGGCTTTTGCAAAAAGCTCCCGGGAGCTTGTATATCCATTTTCGGATCTGATCAGCACGTG
TTGACAATTAATCATCGGCATAGTATATCGGCATAGTATAATACGACAAGGTGAGGAACTAAACCATGGC
CAAGTTGACCAGTGCCGTTCCGGTGCTCACCGCGCGCGACGTCGCCGGAGCGGTCGAGTTCTGGACCGAC
CGGCTCGGGTTCTCCCGGGACTTCGTGGAGGACGACTTCGCCGGTGTGGTCCGGGACGACGTGACCCTGT
TCATCAGCGCGGTCCAGGACCAGGTGGTGCCGGACAACACCCTGGCCTGGGTGTGGGTGCGCGGCCTGGA
CGAGCTGTACGCCGAGTGGTCGGAGGTCGTGTCCACGAACTTCCGGGACGCCTCCGGGCCGGCCATGACC
GAGATCGGCGAGCAGCCGTGGGGGCGGGAGTTCGCCCTGCGCGACCCGGCCGGCAACTGCGTGCACTTCG
TGGCCGAGGAGCAGGACTGACACGTGCTACGAGATTTCGATTCCACCGCCGCCTTCTATGAAAGGTTGGG
CTTCGGAATCGTTTTCCGGGACGCCGGCTGGATGATCCTCCAGCGCGGGGATCTCATGCTGGAGTTCTTC
GCCCACCCCAACTTGTTTATTGCAGCTTATAATGGTTACAAATAAAGCAATAGCATCACAAATTTCACAA
ATAAAGCATTTTTTTCACTGCATTCTAGTTGTGGTTTGTCCAAACTCATCAATGTATCTTATCATGTCTG
TATACCGTCGACCTCTAGCTAGAGCTTGGCGTAATCATGGTCATAGCTGTTTCCTGTGTGAAATTGTTAT
CCGCTCACAATTCCACACAACATACGAGCCGGAAGCATAAAGTGTAAAGCCTGGGGTGCCTAATGAGTGA
GCTAACTCACATTAATTGCGTTGCGCTCACTGCCCGCTTTCCAGTCGGGAAACCTGTCGTGCCAGCTGCA
TTAATGAATCGGCCAACGCGCGGGGAGAGGCGGTTTGCGTATTGGGCGCTCTTCCGCTTCCTCGCTCACT
GACTCGCTGCGCTCGGTCGTTCGGCTGCGGCGAGCGGTATCAGCTCACTCAAAGGCGGTAATACGGTTAT
CCACAGAATCAGGGGATAACGCAGGAAAGAACATGTGAGCAAAAGGCCAGCAAAAGGCCAGGAACCGTAA
AAAGGCCGCGTTGCTGGCGTTTTTCCATAGGCTCCGCCCCCCTGACGAGCATCACAAAAATCGACGCTCA
AGTCAGAGGTGGCGAAACCCGACAGGACTATAAAGATACCAGGCGTTTCCCCCTGGAAGCTCCCTCGTGC
GCTCTCCTGTTCCGACCCTGCCGCTTACCGGATACCTGTCCGCCTTTCTCCCTTCGGGAAGCGTGGCGCT
TTCTCATAGCTCACGCTGTAGGTATCTCAGTTCGGTGTAGGTCGTTCGCTCCAAGCTGGGCTGTGTGCAC
GAACCCCCCGTTCAGCCCGACCGCTGCGCCTTATCCGGTAACTATCGTCTTGAGTCCAACCCGGTAAGAC
ACGACTTATCGCCACTGGCAGCAGCCACTGGTAACAGGATTAGCAGAGCGAGGTATGTAGGCGGTGCTAC
AGAGTTCTTGAAGTGGTGGCCTAACTACGGCTACACTAGAAGAACAGTATTTGGTATCTGCGCTCTGCTG
AAGCCAGTTACCTTCGGAAAAAGAGTTGGTAGCTCTTGATCCGGCAAACAAACCACCGCTGGTAGCGGTG
GTTTTTTTGTTTGCAAGCAGCAGATTACGCGCAGAAAAAAAGGATCTCAAGAAGATCCTTTGATCTTTTC
TACGGGGTCTGACGCTCAGTGGAACGAAAACTCACGTTAAGGGATTTTGGTCATGAGATTATCAAAAAGG
ATCTTCACCTAGATCCTTTTAAATTAAAAATGAAGTTTTAAATCAATCTAAAGTATATATGAGTAAACTT
GGTCTGACAGTTACCAATGCTTAATCAGTGAGGCACCTATCTCAGCGATCTGTCTATTTCGTTCATCCAT
AGTTGCCTGACTCCCCGTCGTGTAGATAACTACGATACGGGAGGGCTTACCATCTGGCCCCAGTGCTGCA
ATGATACCGCGAGACCCACGCTCACCGGCTCCAGATTTATCAGCAATAAACCAGCCAGCCGGAAGGGCCG
AGCGCAGAAGTGGTCCTGCAACTTTATCCGCCTCCATCCAGTCTATTAATTGTTGCCGGGAAGCTAGAGT
AAGTAGTTCGCCAGTTAATAGTTTGCGCAACGTTGTTGCCATTGCTACAGGCATCGTGGTGTCACGCTCG
TCGTTTGGTATGGCTTCATTCAGCTCCGGTTCCCAACGATCAAGGCGAGTTACATGATCCCCCATGTTGT
GCAAAAAAGCGGTTAGCTCCTTCGGTCCTCCGATCGTTGTCAGAAGTAAGTTGGCCGCAGTGTTATCACT
CATGGTTATGGCAGCACTGCATAATTCTCTTACTGTCATGCCATCCGTAAGATGCTTTTCTGTGACTGGT
GAGTACTCAACCAAGTCATTCTGAGAATAGTGTATGCGGCGACCGAGTTGCTCTTGCCCGGCGTCAATAC
GGGATAATACCGCGCCACATAGCAGAACTTTAAAAGTGCTCATCATTGGAAAACGTTCTTCGGGGCGAAA
ACTCTCAAGGATCTTACCGCTGTTGAGATCCAGTTCGATGTAACCCACTCGTGCACCCAACTGATCTTCA
GCATCTTTTACTTTCACCAGCGTTTCTGGGTGAGCAAAAACAGGAAGGCAAAATGCCGCAAAAAAGGGAA
TAAGGGCGACACGGAAATGTTGAATACTCATACTCTTCCTTTTTCAATATTATTGAAGCATTTATCAGGG
TTATTGTCTCATGAGCGGATACATATTTGAATGTATTTAGAAAAATAAACAAATAGGGGTTCCGCGCACA
TTTCCCCGAAAAGTGCCACCTGACGTCGACGGATCGGGAGATCTCCCGATCCCCTATGGTGCACTCTCAG
TACAATCTGCTCTGATGCCGCATAGTTAAGCCAGTATCTGCTCCCTGCTTGTGTGTTGGAGGTCGCTGAG
TAGTGCGCGAGCAAAATTTAAGCTACAACAAGGCAAGGCTTGACCGACAATTGCATGAAGAATCTGCTTA
GGGTTAGGCGTTTTGCGCTGCTTCGCGATGTACGGGCCAGATATACGCGTTGACATTGATTATTGACTAG
TTATTAATAGTAATCAATTACGGGGTCATTAGTTCATAGCCCATATATGGAGTTCCGCGTTACATAACTT
ACGGTAAATGGCCCGCCTGGCTGACCGCCCAACGACCCCCGCCCATTGACGTCAATAATGACGTATGTTC
CCATAGTAACGCCAATAGGGACTTTCCATTGACG
