>Addgene plasmid #213004 | pBOBI N-FLAG HIPK2 | depositor partial sequence | sequence record 415590 | HIPK2
ATGGCCTCACATGTGCAAGTTTTCTCCCCTCACACCCTTCAATCAAGTGCCTTCTGTAGTGTGAAGAAAC
TAAAAGTAGAGCCAAGTTCCAACTGGGACATGACTGGGTACGGCTCCCACAGCAAAGTGTACAGCCAGAG
CAAGAACATACCACCTTCTCAGCCAGCCTCCACAACCGTCAGCACCTCCTTGCCAATCCCCAACCCAAGC
CTACCTTACGAGCAGACCATCATCTTCCCAGGAAGTACTGGACACATAGTTGTAACATCAGCAAGTAGCA
CTTCTGTCACCGGGCAAGTCCTCGGTGGACCACATAACCTAATGCGTCGAAGCACTGTGAGCCTCCTTGA
CACCTACCAAAAATGTGGACTCAAGCGCAAGAGTGAGGAGATTGAGAACACAAGCAGCGTGCAGATCATT
GAAGAGCATCCACCCATGATTCAGAATAATGCCAGCGGGGCCACTGTAGCCACTGCCACCACATCCACTG
CCACCTCCAAAAACAGTGGCTCCAACAGTGAAGGGGACTATCAGCTGGTGCAGCATGAAGTACTGTGCTC
CATGACCAACACCTATGAGGTTTTAGAGTTCTTGGGGCGAGGGACATTTGGGCAAGTGGTCAAGTGCTGG
AAACGGGGCACCAATGAAATTGTGGCCATTAAGATCCTCAAGAACCACCCCTCCTATGCCCGGCAAGGCC
AGATTGAAGTGAGCATCTTGGCCCGGCTGAGCACGGAGAGCGCTGATGACTACAATTTTGTGCGGGCCTA
TGAGTGCTTCCAGCACAAGAACCACACGTGCTTAGTCTTTGAGATGTTGGAGCAGAACCTTTATGACTTT
CTGAAACAGAACAAGTTTAGTCCCTTGCCCCTCAAGTATATTCGCCCAGTCCTCCAGCAGGTAGCCACAG
CCCTGATGAAACTCAAAAGCCTGGGTCTTATCCATGCTGACCTCAAACCAGAAAACATCATGCTGGTGGA
TCCATCCAGACAACCGTACCGAGTGAAGGTCATTGACTTTGGTTCAGCTAGTCATGTGTCCAAAGCTGTC
TGCTCTACGTACTTGCAATCCAGATACTACCGGGCCCCTGAGATCATCCTTGGTTTGCCATTCTGTGAGG
CAATTGACATGTGGTCCCTTGGTTGTGTCATTGCTGAACTGTTCCTGGGCTGGCCATTATACCCAGGTGC
TTCTGAGTATGATCAGATTCGGTATATTTCACAAACACAGGGTTTACCAGCTGAATATTTATTAAGTGCA
GGGACAAAGACAACTAGGTTTTTCAACCGTGACACAGACTCACCGTATCCTTTGTGGAGGCTAAAGACAC
CAGATGACCATGAAGCAGAGACGGGAATTAAGTCAAAGGAAGCAAGAAAGTACATTTTCAACTGTTTGGA
TGATATGGCCCAGGTGAACATGACAACAGATTTGGAAGGGAGTGACATGTTAGTAGAGAAGGCAGACCGA
CGGGAGTTCATTGACCTGTTAAAGAAGATGCTGACCATCGATGCTGATAAGAGAGTCACTCCCATTGAAA
CTCTGAACCACCCCTTTGTCACCATGACACACCTGCTTGACTTCCCCCATAGTGCCCATGTCAAATCTTG
TTTCCAAAACATGGAGATTTGCAAGCGCCGGGTGAATATGTATGACACAGTGAACCAGAGCAAAACACCT
TTCATCACTCACGTGGCCCCCAGCACATCCACCAACTTGACCATGACCTTTAACAACCAGCTGACCACTG
TCCACAACCAGGCTCCCACCACCTCCAGTGCCACTCTTTCCTTAGCCAATCCCGAAGTCTCCATACTAAA
CTACCAATCTGCACTCTACCAGCCCTCAGCGGCATCCATGGCCGCGGTGGCCCCGCGGAGCATGCCCCTG
CAGACGGGAACAGCCCAAATTTGTGCCCGACCTGATCCCTTCCAGCAAGCTCTCATCGTGTGTCCCCCTG
GCTTCCAAGGCCTGCAGGCCTCTCCCTCCAAGCACGCTGGCTACTCAGTGCGGATGGAAAATGCTGTCCC
CATCGTCACCCAGGCGCCAGGAGCTCAGCCTCTTCAGATCCAACCAGGCCTGCTTGCTCAGCAGGCCTGG
CCAGGTGGGGCCCAACAGATCCTACTTCCTCCAGCATGGCAGCAGCTGACTGGCGTGGCCACCCACACAT
CTGTACAGCATGCAGCTGTGATTCCTGAGACCATGGCAGGCACTCAGCAACTGGCTGACTGGAGGAACAC
GCATGCTCATGGAAGTCATTACAATCCCATCATGCAGCAGCCTGCACTCTTGACTGGTCATGTGACCCTT
CCAGCTGCCCAGCCCTTAAATGTGGGTGTAGCCCATGTGATGAGGCAACAACCAACCAGCACCACCTCCT
CCAGGAAGAGTAAGCAGCACCAGTCATCTGTGAGAAATGTCTCCACCTGTGAGGTGACCTCTTCACAGGC
TATCAGCTCCCCTCAGCGATCCAAGCGTGTCAAGGAGAACACTCCCCCACGGTGCGCCATGGTACACAGC
AGCCCAGCTTGCAGCACCTCAGTCACCTGTGGGTGGGGCGACGTGGCCTCCAGCACCACCCGGGAGCGAC
AGCGGCAGACGATTGTCATCCCCGACACCCCGAGCCCCACAGTCAGTGTCATCACCATCAGCAGTGACAC
CGATGAAGAAGAGGAGCAGAAGCACGCCCCCACCAGCACAGTCTCCAAGCAAAGAAAAAATGTCATCAGC
TGTGTCACCGTCCACGACTCTCCCTACTCTGACTCCTCCAGCAACACCAGCCCCTACTCGGTGCAGCAGC
GCACAGGGCACAACGGCACCAACACCTTGGACACCAAGGGGGGCCTAGAGAATCACTGCACTGGCAACCC
CCGCACCATCATCGTACCCCCACTGAAGACCCAGGCCAGTGAAGTGTTGGTAGAATGTGACAGCCTAGGG
CCAGCGATCAGTGCCAGTCACCATTCGTCCTCCTTCAAGTCCAAGTCCTCCAGCACCGTGACCTCCACCA
GTGGACACTCTTCAGGGAGCTCTTCAGGAGCCATCGCCTACCGTCAGCAGCGGCCAGGCCCCCACTTCCA
GCAGCAGCAGCCCCTCAATCTCAGCCAGGCCCAGCAGCACATGGCTGCGGACCGCACCGGGAGTCACCGT
CGACAGCAGGCCTACATCACTCCGACCATGGCGCAAGCTCCGTACACCTTCCCGCACAACAGCCCCAGCC
ATGGCACTGTTCACCCCCACCTGGCTGCGGCTGCCCACCTCCCCACCCAGCCTCACCTCTACACCTATAC
AGCGCCCACAGCCCTAGGCTCCACCGGCACTGTAGCCCACCTGGTGGCATCCCAAGGCTCAGCACGCCAC
ACCGTGCAGCACACTGCCTATCCGGCCAGCATCGTCCACCAGGTCCCTGTGAGCATGGGGCCCCGGGTCC
TGCCCTCGCCCACCATCCACCCCAGTCAGTATCCAGCCCAGTTTGCCCACCAGACCTATATCAGCGCCTC
GCCAGCCTCCACCGTCTACACTGGATACCCACTGAGTCCTGCCAAGGTCAACCAATACCCTTACATA
